>Addgene plasmid #207746 | pEF1α-Cre-2A-mTagBFP2 | addgene full sequence | sequence record 414477 | Addgene NGS Result
ATTCGCCATTCAGGCTGCGCAACTGTTGGGAAGGGCGATCGGTGCGGGCCTCTTCGCTATTACGCCAGTC
GATTCAGTGGGCAGAGCGCACATCGCCCACAGTCCCCGAGAAGTTGGGGGGAGGGGTCGGCAATTGAACC
GGTGCCTAGAGAAGGTGGCGCGGGGTAAACTGGGAAAGTGATGTCGTGTACTGGCTCCGCCTTTTTCCCG
AGGGTGGGGGAGAACCGTATATAAGTGCAGTAGTCGCCGTGAACGTTCTTTTTCGCAACGGGTTTGCCGC
CAGAACACAGGTAAGTGCCGTGTGTGGTTCCCGCGGGCCTGGCCTCTTTACGGGTTATGGCCCTTGCGTG
CCTTGAATTACTTCCACCTGGCTGCAGTACGTGATTCTTGATCCCGAGCTTCGGGTTGGAAGTGGGTGGG
AGAGTTCGAGGCCTTGCGCTTAAGGAGCCCCTTCGCCTCGTGCTTGAGTTGAGGCCTGGCCTGGGCGCTG
GGGCCGCCGCGTGCGAATCTGGTGGCACCTTCGCGCCTGTCTCGCTGCTTTCGATAAGTCTCTAGCCATT
TAAAATTTTTGATGACCTGCTGCGACGCTTTTTTTCTGGCAAGATAGTCTTGTAAATGCGGGCCAAGATC
TGCACACTGGTATTTCGGTTTTTGGGGCCGCGGGCGGCGACGGGGCCCGTGCGTCCCAGCGCACATGTTC
GGCGAGGCGGGGCCTGCGAGCGCGGCCACCGAGAATCGGACGGGGGTAGTCTCAAGCTGGCCGGCCTGCT
CTGGTGCCTGGCCTCGCGCCGCCGTGTATCGCCCCGCCCTGGGCGGCAAGGCTGGCCCGGTCGGCACCAG
TTGCGTGAGCGGAAAGATGGCCGCTTCCCGGCCCTGCTGCAGGGAGCTCAAAATGGAGGACGCGGCGCTC
GGGAGAGCGGGCGGGTGAGTCACCCACACAAAGGAAAAGGGCCTTTCCGTCCTCAGCCGTCGCTTCATGT
GACTCCACGGAGTACCGGGCGCCGTCCAGGCACCTCGATTAGTTCTCGAGCTTTTGGAGTACGTCGTCTT
TAGGTTGGGGGGAGGGGTTTTATGCGATGGAGTTTCCCCACACTGAGTGGGTGGAGACTGAAGTTAGGCC
AGCTTGGCACTTGATGTAATTCTCCTTGGAATTTGCCCTTTTTGAGTTTGGATCTTGGTTCATTCTCAAG
CCTCAGACAGTGGTTCAAAGTTTTTTTCTTCCATTTCAGGTGTCGTGAGGATCCGAATTCACGCGTCTAA
TGAGCAATTTACTGACCGTACACCAAAATTTGCCTGCATTACCGGTCGATGCAACGAGTGATGAGGTTCG
CAAGAACCTGATGGACATGTTCAGGGATCGCCAGGCGTTTTCTGAGCATACCTGGAAAATGCTTCTGTCC
GTTTGCCGGTCGTGGGCGGCATGGTGCAAGTTGAATAACCGGAAATGGTTTCCCGCAGAACCTGAAGATG
TTCGCGATTATCTTCTATATCTTCAGGCGCGCGGTCTGGCAGTAAAAACTATCCAGCAACATTTGGGCCA
GCTAAACATGCTTCATCGTCGGTCCGGGCTGCCACGACCAAGTGACAGCAATGCTGTTTCACTGGTTATG
CGGCGGATCCGAAAAGAAAACGTTGATGCCGGTGAACGTGCAAAACAGGCTCTAGCGTTCGAACGCACTG
ATTTCGACCAGGTTCGTTCACTCATGGAAAATAGCGATCGCTGCCAGGATATACGTAATCTGGCATTTCT
GGGGATTGCTTATAACACCCTGTTACGTATAGCCGAAATTGCCAGGATCAGGGTTAAAGATATCTCACGT
ACTGACGGTGGGAGAATGTTAATCCATATTGGCAGAACGAAAACGCTGGTTAGCACCGCAGGTGTAGAGA
AGGCACTTAGCCTGGGGGTAACTAAACTGGTCGAGCGATGGATTTCCGTCTCTGGTGTAGCTGATGATCC
GAATAACTACCTGTTTTGCCGGGTCAGAAAAAATGGTGTTGCCGCGCCATCTGCCACCAGCCAGCTATCA
ACTCGCGCCCTGGAAGGGATTTTTGAAGCAACTCATCGATTGATTTACGGCGCTAAGGATGACTCTGGTC
AGAGATACCTGGCCTGGTCTGGACACAGTGCCCGTGTCGGAGCCGCGCGAGATATGGCCCGCGCTGGAGT
TTCAATACCGGAGATCATGCAAGCTGGTGGCTGGACCAATGTAAATATTGTCATGAACTATATCCGTAAC
CTGGATAGTGAAACAGGGGCAATGGTGCGCCTGCTGGAAGATGGCGACCCCGGGGGATCCGGAGCTACTA
ACTTCAGCCTGCTGAAGCAGGCCGGAGACGTGGAGGAGAACCCTGGACCTTCTAGAGGAAGCGGAATGGT
GTCTAAGGGCGAAGAGCTGATTAAGGAGAACATGCACATGAAGCTGTACATGGAGGGCACCGTGGACAAC
CATCACTTCAAGTGCACATCCGAGGGCGAAGGCAAGCCCTACGAGGGCACCCAGACCATGAGAATCAAGG
TGGTCGAGGGCGGCCCTCTCCCCTTCGCCTTCGACATCCTGGCTACTAGCTTCCTCTACGGCAGCAAGAC
CTTCATCAACCACACCCAGGGCATCCCCGACTTCTTCAAGCAGTCCTTCCCTGAGGGCTTCACATGGGAG
AGAGTCACCACATACGAAGACGGGGGCGTGCTGACCGCTACCCAGGACACCAGCCTCCAGGACGGCTGCC
TCATCTACAACGTCAAGATCAGAGGGGTGAACTTCACATCCAACGGCCCTGTGATGCAGAAGAAAACACT
CGGCTGGGAGGCCTTCACCGAGACGCTGTACCCCGCTGACGGCGGCCTGGAAGGCAGAAACGACATGGCC
CTGAAGCTCGTGGGCGGGAGCCATCTGATCGCAAACGCCAAGACCACATATAGATCCAAGAAACCCGCTA
AGAACCTCAAGATGCCTGGCGTCTACTATGTGGACTACAGACTGGAAAGAATCAAGGAGGCCAACAACGA
GACCTACGTCGAGCAGCACGAGGTGGCAGTGGCCAGATACTGCGACCTCCCTAGCAAACTGGGGCACAAG
CTGAATTGAGGCGCGCCTATTATGGTACCTAACTTGTTTATTGCAGCTTATAATGGTTACAAATAAAGCA
ATAGCATCACAAATTTCACAAATAAAGCATTTTTTTCACTGCATTCTAGTTGTGGTTTGTCCAAACTCAT
CAATGTATCTTACATATGACATGTGAGCAAAAGGCCAGCAAAAGGCCAGGAACCGTAAAAAGGCCGCGTT
GCTGGCGTTTTTCCATAGGCTCCGCCCCCCTGACGAGCATCACAAAAATCGACGCTCAAGTCAGAGGTGG
CGAAACCCGACAGGACTATAAAGATACCAGGCGTTTCCCCCTGGAAGCTCCCTCGTGCGCTCTCCTGTTC
CGACCCTGCCGCTTACCGGATACCTGTCCGCCTTTCTCCCTTCGGGAAGCGTGGCGCTTTCTCATAGCTC
ACGCTGTAGGTATCTCAGTTCGGTGTAGGTCGTTCGCTCCAAGCTGGGCTGTGTGCACGAACCCCCCGTT
CAGCCCGACCGCTGCGCCTTATCCGGTAACTATCGTCTTGAGTCCAACCCGGTAAGACACGACTTATCGC
CACTGGCAGCAGCCACTGGTAACAGGATTAGCAGAGCGAGGTATGTAGGCGGTGCTACAGAGTTCTTGAA
GTGGTGGCCTAACTACGGCTACACTAGAAGAACAGTATTTGGTATCTGCGCTCTGCTGAAGCCAGTTACC
TTCGGAAAAAGAGTTGGTAGCTCTTGATCCGGCAAACAAACCACCGCTGGTAGCGGTGGTTTTTTTGTTT
GCAAGCAGCAGATTACGCGCAGAAAAAAAGGATCTCAAGAAGATCCTTTGATCTTTTCTACGGGGTCTGA
CGCTCAGTGGAACGAAAACTCACGTTAAGGGATTTTGGTCATGAGATTATCAAAAAGGATCTTCACCTAG
ATCCTTTTAAATTAAAAATGAAGTTTTAAATCAATCTAAAGTATATATGAGTAAACTTGGTCTGACAGTT
ACCAATGCTTAATCAGTGAGGCACCTATCTCAGCGATCTGTCTATTTCGTTCATCCATAGTTGCCTGACT
CCCCGTCGTGTAGATAACTACGATACGGGAGGGCTTACCATCTGGCCCCAGTGCTGCAATGATACCGCGA
GACCCACGCTCACCGGCTCCAGATTTATCAGCAATAAACCAGCCAGCCGGAAGGGCCGAGCGCAGAAGTG
GTCCTGCAACTTTATCCGCCTCCATCCAGTCTATTAATTGTTGCCGGGAAGCTAGAGTAAGTAGTTCGCC
AGTTAATAGTTTGCGCAACGTTGTTGCCATTGCTACAGGCATCGTGGTGTCACGCTCGTCGTTTGGTATG
GCTTCATTCAGCTCCGGTTCCCAACGATCAAGGCGAGTTACATGATCCCCCATGTTGTGCAAAAAAGCGG
TTAGCTCCTTCGGTCCTCCGATCGTTGTCAGAAGTAAGTTGGCCGCAGTGTTATCACTCATGGTTATGGC
AGCACTGCATAATTCTCTTACTGTCATGCCATCCGTAAGATGCTTTTCTGTGACTGGTGAGTACTCAACC
AAGTCATTCTGAGAATAGTGTATGCGGCGACCGAGTTGCTCTTGCCCGGCGTCAATACGGGATAATACCG
CGCCACATAGCAGAACTTTAAAAGTGCTCATCATTGGAAAACGTTCTTCGGGGCGAAAACTCTCAAGGAT
CTTACCGCTGTTGAGATCCAGTTCGATGTAACCCACTCGTGCACCCAACTGATCTTCAGCATCTTTTACT
TTCACCAGCGTTTCTGGGTGAGCAAAAACAGGAAGGCAAAATGCCGCAAAAAAGGGAATAAGGGCGACAC
GGAAATGTTGAATACTCATACTCTTCCTTTTTCAATATTATTGAAGCATTTATCAGGGTTATTGTCTCAT
GAGCGGATACATATTTGAATGTATTTAGAAAAATAAACAAATAGGGGTTCCGCGCACATTTCCCCGAAAA
GTGCCACCTAAATTGTAAGCGTTAATATTTTGTTAAAATTCGCGTTAAATTTTTGTTAAATCAGCTCATT
TTTTAACCAATAGGCCGAAATCGGCAAAATCCCTTATAAATCAAAAGAATAGACCGAGATAGGGT
[37 nt withheld, positions 5176-5212]
AAAGAACGTGGACTCCAACGTCAAAGG
[49 nt withheld, positions 5240-5288]
T
[91 nt withheld, positions 5290-5380]
G
[124 nt withheld, positions 5382-5505]
CCC
Features (pLannotate 1.2.2; 10 found; start..end, strand, type, name):
      2..68      -  CDS            lacZα (fragment): LacZα fragment of β-galactosidase; lacZ fragment
     79..290     +  promoter       EF-1α core promoter: core promoter for human elongation factor EF-1α
    291..1229    +  intron         EF-1α intron A: intron upstream of the start codon of human EF-1α
   1260..2288    +  CDS            cre: RECR_BPP1 - Experimental evidence at protein level: Swiss-Prot protein existence level 1. Catalyzes site-specific recombination between two 34-base- pair LOXP sites. Its role is to maintain the phage genome as a monomeric unit-copy plasmid in the lysogenic state. From Escherichia phage P1 (Bacteriophage P1).
   2376..3086    +  CDS            mTagBFP2: mTagBFP2 is a basic (constitutively fluorescent) blue fluorescent protein published in 2011, derived from Entacmaea quadricolor. It is reported to be a very rapidly-maturing monomer with very low acid sensitivity.
   3111..3232    +  polyA_signal   SV40 poly(A) signal: SV40 polyadenylation signal
   3300..3888    -  rep_origin     ori: high-copy-number ColE1/pMB1/pBR322/pUC origin of replication
   4059..4919    -  CDS            AmpR: β-lactamase; bla; confers resistance to ampicillin, carbenicillin, and related antibiotics
   4920..5024    -  promoter       AmpR promoter: bla
   5077..5505    -  rep_origin     f1 ori (sequence partly withheld): f1 bacteriophage origin of replication; arrow indicates direction of (+) strand synthesis
