[The description below was written by a language model from this plasmid's Addgene catalogue record and pLannotate feature annotations shown in this document.]
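Description:
pEF1α-Cre-2A-mTagBFP2 is a mammalian expression plasmid built on a pUC19 backbone that co-expresses Cre recombinase and a blue fluorescent marker. In bacteria it is maintained at high copy through the ColE1/pUC origin and selected with ampicillin via the β-lactamase gene and its native promoter. The annotated sequence also shows an f1 phage origin and a residual fragment of lacZα left over from the cloning region. No mammalian drug-resistance marker is present, and the record lists mTagBFP2 fluorescence as the only means of identifying or sorting transfected cells.

The expression cassette is driven by the human EF-1α core promoter followed by EF-1α intron A, an arrangement that gives strong constitutive transcription in a wide range of mammalian cell types. Downstream lie the bacteriophage P1 Cre coding sequence, a short unannotated gap of under 100 bp, the mTagBFP2 coding sequence and an SV40 polyadenylation signal. The plasmid name indicates a 2A self-cleaving peptide linker, which would yield separate Cre and mTagBFP2 proteins from one transcript. The catalogue insert name instead reads "Cre-PGK-mTagBFP2", but no PGK promoter is annotated and the gap is too small to hold a typical one, so the feature table fits the 2A design better. The linker itself is not explicitly annotated.

Blue fluorescence reports which cells received Cre, allowing them to be enriched after transient transfection. The plasmid was deposited with a CRISPR-based endogenous tagging toolkit, where Cre would presumably excise loxP-flanked elements such as selection cassettes, although the record does not specify this use.
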