Addgene plasmid #207746: pEF1α-Cre-2A-mTagBFP2
Purpose: Expression of the Cre recombinase linked to a mTagBFP2 fluorescent marker
Depositing lab: Laurence Pelletier. Depositing organization: Sinai Health System. Publication: qTAG: an adaptable plasmid scaffold for CRISPR-based endogenous tagging. Philip R, Sharma A, Matellan L, Erpf AC, Hsu WH, Tkach JM, Wyatt HDM, Pelletier L. EMBO J. 2024 Dec 12. doi: 10.1038/s44318-024-00337-5. PubMed 39668248.
Backbone
  Vector backbone: pUC19
  Backbone manufacturer: Invitrogen
  Backbone size w/o insert (bp): 2686
  Vector type: Mammalian Expression, Cre/Lox
  Selectable markers: mTagBFP2
Growth in bacteria
  Bacterial resistance: Ampicillin, 100 μg/mL
  Growth temperature: 37°C
  Growth strain: DH5alpha
  Copy number: High Copy
Gene/Insert
  Gene/Insert name: Cre-PGK-mTagBFP2
  Species: Bacteriophage P1
  Insert size (bp): 3154
  Promoter: EF1alpha
  Cloning method: Unknown
  Sequencing primers: 5′ CTGCAAGGCGATTAAGTTGGGTAAC; 3′ GGCTCGTATGTTGTGTGGAATTGT
Terms and licenses: Academic/Nonprofit Terms; Industry Terms: Not Available to Industry
Depositor comments: Please visit https://www.biorxiv.org/content/10.1101/2023.11.01.565029v3 for bioRxiv preprint.
How to cite: pEF1α-Cre-2A-mTagBFP2 was a gift from Laurence Pelletier (Addgene plasmid # 207746 ; http://n2t.net/addgene:207746 ; RRID:Addgene_207746)
